Addgene plasmid #217761: pPRKCZ-C20-EGFP (C-PRKCZ-C20)
Purpose: Fluorescent reporter for ceramide (putative, mammalian expression)
Depositing lab: Paula Nunes-Hasler. Depositing organization: University of Geneva. Publication: Development of Genetically Encoded Fluorescent KSR1-Based Probes to Track Ceramides during Phagocytosis. Girik V, van Ek L, Dentand Quadri I, Azam M, Cruz Cobo M, Mandavit M, Riezman I, Riezman H, Gavin AC, Nunes-Hasler P. Int J Mol Sci. 2024 Mar 5;25(5):2996. doi: 10.3390/ijms25052996. PubMed 38474242.
Backbone
  Vector backbone: pEGFP-N1
  Backbone manufacturer: Clonetech
  Backbone size w/o insert (bp): 4600
  Total vector size (bp): 4978
  Vector type: Mammalian Expression
  Selectable markers: Neomycin (select with G418)
Growth in bacteria
  Bacterial resistance: Kanamycin, 50 μg/mL
  Growth temperature: 37°C
  Growth strain: DH5alpha
  Copy number: Unknown
Gene/Insert
  Gene/Insert name: Protein kinase C zeta (alt names: PRKCZ; PKC2)
  Species: H. sapiens (human)
  Insert size (bp): 560
  Mutation: C20 domain (aa 405-592)
  GenBank ID: NM_002744.6
  Entrez Gene: PRKCZ (a.k.a. PKC-ZETA, PKC2)
  Promoter: CMV
  Tag / fusion protein: EGFP (C terminal on backbone)
  Cloning method: Restriction Enzyme; 5′ cloning site NheI (not destroyed); 3′ cloning site XhoI (not destroyed)
  Sequencing primers: 5′ CGCAAATGGGCGGTAGGCGTG; 3′ GGTTCAGGGGGAGGTGTG
Terms and licenses: Academic/Nonprofit Terms; Industry Terms
How to cite: pPRKCZ-C20-EGFP (C-PRKCZ-C20) was a gift from Paula Nunes-Hasler (Addgene plasmid # 217761 ; http://n2t.net/addgene:217761 ; RRID:Addgene_217761)
