[The description below was written by a language model from this plasmid's Addgene catalogue record and pLannotate feature annotations shown in this document.]
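Description:
pPRKCZ-C20-EGFP (C-PRKCZ-C20) is a mammalian expression plasmid built on the pEGFP-N1 backbone that encodes a putative genetically encoded fluorescent reporter for ceramide. The insert is a roughly 560 bp fragment of human protein kinase C zeta (PRKCZ) corresponding to the C20 domain, residues 405–592, cloned between the NheI and XhoI sites, both of which are retained. It sits downstream of the human cytomegalovirus immediate-early enhancer and promoter and upstream of the remaining multiple cloning site and EGFP, so the kinase fragment is produced with EGFP fused to its C terminus. The transcript ends at an SV40 polyadenylation signal. The idea behind the design is that a candidate ceramide-binding domain carries the fluorescent protein to membranes enriched in that lipid, so its localisation can be followed by live-cell imaging. The associated work concerns tracking ceramides during phagocytosis, and the record itself labels the reporter function as putative.

The rest of the plasmid is the standard backbone. A high-copy ColE1/pUC-type origin supports replication in E. coli, and an f1 origin allows single-stranded DNA production. A single NeoR/KanR gene (Tn5 aminoglycoside phosphotransferase) is driven by tandem bacterial (bla) and SV40 early promoters and terminated by the HSV TK polyadenylation signal, giving kanamycin resistance in bacteria and G418 selection in mammalian cells. The short large T antigen, ble and bGH poly(A) fragments in the annotation appear to be partial matches to backbone sequence, not functional elements. The sequenced record is 5,287 nt, somewhat larger than the 4,978 bp total listed in the catalogue entry.
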