Features (pLannotate 1.2.2; 15 found; start..end, strand, type, name):
     61..364     +  enhancer       CMV enhancer: human cytomegalovirus immediate early enhancer
    365..568     +  promoter       CMV promoter: human cytomegalovirus (CMV) immediate early promoter
    606..1166    +  CDS            PRKCZ (fragment): KPCZ_HUMAN - Also known as PKC2. Experimental evidence at protein level: Swiss-Prot protein existence level 1. [Isoform 2]: Involved in late synaptic long term potention phase in CA1 hippocampal cells and long term memory maintenance. From Homo sapiens (Human).
   1167..1219    +  misc_feature   MCS: multiple cloning site
   1233..1952    +  CDS            EGFP: the original enhanced GFP (Yang et al., 1996) mammalian codon-optimized
   1969..2052    +  CDS            large T antigen (fragment): large T antigen from SV40 (simian virus 40)
   2075..2196    +  polyA_signal   SV40 poly(A) signal: SV40 polyadenylation signal
   2230..2658    -  rep_origin     f1 ori (sequence partly withheld): f1 bacteriophage origin of replication; arrow indicates direction of (+) strand synthesis
   2685..2789    +  promoter       AmpR promoter: bla
   2791..3148    +  promoter       SV40 promoter: SV40 enhancer and early promoter
   3183..3977    +  CDS            NeoR/KanR: aminoglycoside phosphotransferase from Tn5; aph(3')-II (or nptII); confers resistance to neomycin, kanamycin, and G418 (Geneticin®)
   3998..4150    +  CDS            ble (fragment): BLE_KLEPN - Experimental evidence at protein level: Swiss-Prot protein existence level 1. Binding protein with a strong affinity to the bleomycin family of antibiotics. Binds to CL990; an antimitotic-antibiotic compound. From Klebsiella pneumoniae.
   4209..4256    +  polyA_signal   HSV TK poly(A) signal: herpes simplex virus thymidine kinase polyadenylation signal (Cole and Stacy, 1985)
   4347..4363    -  polyA_signal   bGH poly(A) signal (fragment): bovine growth hormone polyadenylation signal
   4585..5173    +  rep_origin     ori: high-copy-number ColE1/pMB1/pBR322/pUC origin of replication
>Addgene plasmid #217761 | pPRKCZ-C20-EGFP (C-PRKCZ-C20) | addgene full sequence | sequence record 435979 | Addgene NGS Result
TAGTTATTAATAGTAATCAATTACGGGGTCATTAGTTCATAGCCCATATATGGAGTTCCGCGTTACATAA
CTTACGGTAAATGGCCCGCCTGGCTGACCGCCCAACGACCCCCGCCCATTGACGTCAATAATGACGTATG
TTCCCATAGTAACGCCAATAGGGACTTTCCATTGACGTCAATGGGTGGAGTATTTACGGTAAACTGCCCA
CTTGGCAGTACATCAAGTGTATCATATGCCAAGTACGCCCCCTATTGACGTCAATGACGGTAAATGGCCC
GCCTGGCATTATGCCCAGTACATGACCTTATGGGACTTTCCTACTTGGCAGTACATCTACGTATTAGTCA
TCGCTATTACCATGGTGATGCGGTTTTGGCAGTACATCAATGGGCGTGGATAGCGGTTTGACTCACGGGG
ATTTCCAAGTCTCCACCCCATTGACGTCAATGGGAGTTTGTTTTGGCACCAAAATCAACGGGACTTTCCA
AAATGTCGTAACAACTCCGCCCCATTGACGCAAATGGGCGGTAGGCGTGTACGGTGGGAGGTCTATATAA
GCAGAGCTGGTTTAGTGAACCGTCAGATCCGCTAGCGCCACCATGGGTGACACAACGAGCACTTTCTGCG
GAACCCCGAATTACATCGCCCCCGAAATCCTGCGGGGAGAGGAGTACGGGTTCAGCGTGGACTGGTGGGC
GCTGGGAGTCCTCATGTTTGAGATGATGGCCGGGCGCTCCCCGTTCGACATCATCACCGACAACCCGGAC
ATGAACACAGAGGACTACCTTTTCCAAGTGATCCTGGAGAAGCCCATCCGGATCCCCCGGTTCCTGTCCG
TCAAAGCCTCCCATGTTTTAAAAGGATTTTTAAATAAGGACCCCAAAGAGAGGCTCGGCTGCCGGCCACA
GACTGGATTTTCTGACATCAAGTCCCACGCGTTCTTCCGCAGCATAGACTGGGACTTGCTGGAGAAGAAG
CAGGCGCTCCCTCCATTCCAGCCACAGATCACAGACGACTACGGTCTGGACAACTTTGACACACAGTTCA
CCAGCGAGCCCGTGCAGCTGACCCCAGACGATGAGGATGCCATAAAGAGGATCGACCAGTCAGAGTTCGA
AGGCTTTGAGTATATCAACCCATTATTGCTGTCCACCGAGGAGTCGCTCGAGCTCAAGCTTCGAATTCTG
CAGTCGACGGTACCGCGGGCCCGGGATCCACCGGTCGCCACCATGGTGAGCAAGGGCGAGGAGCTGTTCA
CCGGGGTGGTGCCCATCCTGGTCGAGCTGGACGGCGACGTAAACGGCCACAAGTTCAGCGTGTCCGGCGA
GGGCGAGGGCGATGCCACCTACGGCAAGCTGACCCTGAAGTTCATCTGCACCACCGGCAAGCTGCCCGTG
CCCTGGCCCACCCTCGTGACCACCCTGACCTACGGCGTGCAGTGCTTCAGCCGCTACCCCGACCACATGA
AGCAGCACGACTTCTTCAAGTCCGCCATGCCCGAAGGCTACGTCCAGGAGCGCACCATCTTCTTCAAGGA
CGACGGCAACTACAAGACCCGCGCCGAGGTGAAGTTCGAGGGCGACACCCTGGTGAACCGCATCGAGCTG
AAGGGCATCGACTTCAAGGAGGACGGCAACATCCTGGGGCACAAGCTGGAGTACAACTACAACAGCCACA
ACGTCTATATCATGGCCGACAAGCAGAAGAACGGCATCAAGGTGAACTTCAAGATCCGCCACAACATCGA
GGACGGCAGCGTGCAGCTCGCCGACCACTACCAGCAGAACACCCCCATCGGCGACGGCCCCGTGCTGCTG
CCCGACAACCACTACCTGAGCACCCAGTCCGCCCTGAGCAAAGACCCCAACGAGAAGCGCGATCACATGG
TCCTGCTGGAGTTCGTGACCGCCGCCGGGATCACTCTCGGCATGGACGAGCTGTACAAGTAAAGCGGCCG
CGACTCTAGATCATAATCAGCCATACCACATTTGTAGAGGTTTTACTTGCTTTAAAAAACCTCCCACACC
TCCCCCTGAACCTGAAACATAAAATGAATGCAATTGTTGTTGTTAACTTGTTTATTGCAGCTTATAATGG
TTACAAATAAAGCAATAGCATCACAAATTTCACAAATAAAGCATTTTTTTCACTGCATTCTAGTTGTGGT
TTGTCCAAACTCATCAATGTATCTTAAGGCGTAAATTGTAAGCGTTAATATTTTGTTAAAATTCGCGTTA
AATTTTTGTTAAATCAGCTCATTTTTTAACCAATAGGCCGAAATCGGCAAAATCCCTTATAAATCAAAAG
AATAGACCGAGATAGGGT
[37 nt withheld, positions 2329-2365]
AAAGAACGTGGACTCCAACGTCAAAGG
[49 nt withheld, positions 2393-2441]
T
[91 nt withheld, positions 2443-2533]
G
[124 nt withheld, positions 2535-2658]
CAGGTGGCACTTTTCGGGGAAATGTGCGCGGAACCCCTATTTGTTTATTTTTCTAAATACATTCAAATAT
GTATCCGCTCATGAGACAATAACCCTGATAAATGCTTCAATAATATTGAAAAAGGAAGAGTCCTGAGGCG
GAAAGAACCAGCTGTGGAATGTGTGTCAGTTAGGGTGTGGAAAGTCCCCAGGCTCCCCAGCAGGCAGAAG
TATGCAAAGCATGCATCTCAATTAGTCAGCAACCAGGTGTGGAAAGTCCCCAGGCTCCCCAGCAGGCAGA
AGTATGCAAAGCATGCATCTCAATTAGTCAGCAACCATAGTCCCGCCCCTAACTCCGCCCATCCCGCCCC
TAACTCCGCCCAGTTCCGCCCATTCTCCGCCCCATGGCTGACTAATTTTTTTTATTTATGCAGAGGCCGA
GGCCGCCTCGGCCTCTGAGCTATTCCAGAAGTAGTGAGGAGGCTTTTTTGGAGGCCTAGGCTTTTGCAAA
GATCGATCAAGAGACAGGATGAGGATCGTTTCGCATGATTGAACAAGATGGATTGCACGCAGGTTCTCCG
GCCGCTTGGGTGGAGAGGCTATTCGGCTATGACTGGGCACAACAGACAATCGGCTGCTCTGATGCCGCCG
TGTTCCGGCTGTCAGCGCAGGGGCGCCCGGTTCTTTTTGTCAAGACCGACCTGTCCGGTGCCCTGAATGA
ACTGCAAGACGAGGCAGCGCGGCTATCGTGGCTGGCCACGACGGGCGTTCCTTGCGCAGCTGTGCTCGAC
GTTGTCACTGAAGCGGGAAGGGACTGGCTGCTATTGGGCGAAGTGCCGGGGCAGGATCTCCTGTCATCTC
ACCTTGCTCCTGCCGAGAAAGTATCCATCATGGCTGATGCAATGCGGCGGCTGCATACGCTTGATCCGGC
TACCTGCCCATTCGACCACCAAGCGAAACATCGCATCGAGCGAGCACGTACTCGGATGGAAGCCGGTCTT
GTCGATCAGGATGATCTGGACGAAGAGCATCAGGGGCTCGCGCCAGCCGAACTGTTCGCCAGGCTCAAGG
CGAGCATGCCCGACGGCGAGGATCTCGTCGTGACCCATGGCGATGCCTGCTTGCCGAATATCATGGTGGA
AAATGGCCGCTTTTCTGGATTCATCGACTGTGGCCGGCTGGGTGTGGCGGACCGCTATCAGGACATAGCG
TTGGCTACCCGTGATATTGCTGAAGAGCTTGGCGGCGAATGGGCTGACCGCTTCCTCGTGCTTTACGGTA
TCGCCGCTCCCGATTCGCAGCGCATCGCCTTCTATCGCCTTCTTGACGAGTTCTTCTGAGCGGGACTCTG
GGGTTCGAAATGACCGACCAAGCGACGCCCAACCTGCCATCACGAGATTTCGATTCCACCGCCGCCTTCT
ATGAAAGGTTGGGCTTCGGAATCGTTTTCCGGGACGCCGGCTGGATGATCCTCCAGCGCGGGGATCTCAT
GCTGGAGTTCTTCGCCCACCCTAGGGGGAGGCTAACTGAAACACGGAAGGAGACAATACCGGAAGGAACC
CGCGCTATGACGGCAATAAAAAGACAGAATAAAACGCACGGTGTTGGGTCGTTTGTTCATAAACGCGGGG
TTCGGTCCCAGGGCTGGCACTCTGTCGATACCCCACCGAGACCCCATTGGGGCCAATACGCCCGCGTTTC
TTCCTTTTCCCCACCCCACCCCCCAAGTTCGGGTGAAGGCCCAGGGCTCGCAGCCAACGTCGGGGCGGCA
GGCCCTGCCATAGCCTCAGGTTACTCATATATACTTTAGATTGATTTAAAACTTCATTTTTAATTTAAAA
GGATCTAGGTGAAGATCCTTTTTGATAATCTCATGACCAAAATCCCTTAACGTGAGTTTTCGTTCCACTG
AGCGTCAGACCCCGTAGAAAAGATCAAAGGATCTTCTTGAGATCCTTTTTTTCTGCGCGTAATCTGCTGC
TTGCAAACAAAAAAACCACCGCTACCAGCGGTGGTTTGTTTGCCGGATCAAGAGCTACCAACTCTTTTTC
CGAAGGTAACTGGCTTCAGCAGAGCGCAGATACCAAATACTGTTCTTCTAGTGTAGCCGTAGTTAGGCCA
CCACTTCAAGAACTCTGTAGCACCGCCTACATACCTCGCTCTGCTAATCCTGTTACCAGTGGCTGCTGCC
AGTGGCGATAAGTCGTGTCTTACCGGGTTGGACTCAAGACGATAGTTACCGGATAAGGCGCAGCGGTCGG
GCTGAACGGGGGGTTCGTGCACACAGCCCAGCTTGGAGCGAACGACCTACACCGAACTGAGATACCTACA
GCGTGAGCTATGAGAAAGCGCCACGCTTCCCGAAGGGAGAAAGGCGGACAGGTATCCGGTAAGCGGCAGG
GTCGGAACAGGAGAGCGCACGAGGGAGCTTCCAGGGGGAAACGCCTGGTATCTTTATAGTCCTGTCGGGT
TTCGCCACCTCTGACTTGAGCGTCGATTTTTGTGATGCTCGTCAGGGGGGCGGAGCCTATGGAAAAACGC
CAGCAACGCGGCCTTTTTACGGTTCCTGGCCTTTTGCTGGCCTTTTGCTCACATGTTCTTTCCTGCGTTA
TCCCCTGATTCTGTGGATAACCGTATTACCGCCATGCAT
