>Addgene plasmid #217761 | pPRKCZ-C20-EGFP (C-PRKCZ-C20) | depositor partial sequence | sequence record 425271 | CMV promoter, insert up to SV40 poly A signal
CGTTACATAACTTACGGTAAATGGCCCGCCTGGCTGACCGCCCAACGACCCCCGCCCATTGACGTCAATA
ATGACGTATGTTCCCATAGTAACGCCAATAGGGACTTTCCATTGACGTCAATGGGTGGAGTATTTACGGT
AAACTGCCCACTTGGCAGTACATCAAGTGTATCATATGCCAAGTACGCCCCCTATTGACGTCAATGACGG
TAAATGGCCCGCCTGGCATTATGCCCAGTACATGACCTTATGGGACTTTCCTACTTGGCAGTACATCTAC
GTATTAGTCATCGCTATTACCATGGTGATGCGGTTTTGGCAGTACATCAATGGGCGTGGATAGCGGTTTG
ACTCACGGGGATTTCCAAGTCTCCACCCCATTGACGTCAATGGGAGTTTGTTTTGGCACCAAAATCAACG
GGACTTTCCAAAATGTCGTAACAACTCCGCCCCATTGACGCAAATGGGCGGTAGGCGTGTACGGTGGGAG
GTCTATATAAGCAGAGCTGGTTTAGTGAACCGTCAGATCCGCTAGCGCCACCATGGGTGACACAACGAGC
ACTTTCTGCGGAACCCCGAATTACATCGCCCCCGAAATCCTGCGGGGAGAGGAGTACGGGTTCAGCGTGG
ACTGGTGGGCGCTGGGAGTCCTCATGTTTGAGATGATGGCCGGGCGCTCCCCGTTCGACATCATCACCGA
CAACCCGGACATGAACACAGAGGACTACCTTTTCCAAGTGATCCTGGAGAAGCCCATCCGGATCCCCCGG
TTCCTGTCCGTCAAAGCCTCCCATGTTTTAAAAGGATTTTTAAATAAGGACCCCAAAGAGAGGCTCGGCT
GCCGGCCACAGACTGGATTTTCTGACATCAAGTCCCACGCGTTCTTCCGCAGCATAGACTGGGACTTGCT
GGAGAAGAAGCAGGCGCTCCCTCCATTCCAGCCACAGATCACAGACGACTACGGTCTGGACAACTTTGAC
ACACAGTTCACCAGCGAGCCCGTGCAGCTGACCCCAGACGATGAGGATGCCATAAAGAGGATCGACCAGT
CAGAGTTCGAAGGCTTTGAGTATATCAACCCATTATTGCTGTCCACCGAGGAGTCGCTCGAGCTCAAGCT
TCGAATTCTGCAGTCGACGGTACCGCGGGCCCGGGATCCACCGGTCGCCACCATGGTGAGCAAGGGCGAG
GAGCTGTTCACCGGGGTGGTGCCCATCCTGGTCGAGCTGGACGGCGACGTAAACGGCCACAAGTTCAGCG
TGTCCGGCGAGGGCGAGGGCGATGCCACCTACGGCAAGCTGACCCTGAAGTTCATCTGCACCACCGGCAA
GCTGCCCGTGCCCTGGCCCACCCTCGTGACCACCCTGACCTACGGCGTGCAGTGCTTCAGCCGCTACCCC
GACCACATGAAGCAGCACGACTTCTTCAAGTCCGCCATGCCCGAAGGCTACGTCCAGGAGCGCACCATCT
TCTTCAAGGACGACGGCAACTACAAGACCCGCGCCGAGGTGAAGTTCGAGGGCGACACCCTGGTGAACCG
CATCGAGCTGAAGGGCATCGACTTCAAGGAGGACGGCAACATCCTGGGGCACAAGCTGGAGTACAACTAC
AACAGCCACAACGTCTATATCATGGCCGACAAGCAGAAGAACGGCATCAAGGTGAACTTCAAGATCCGCC
ACAACATCGAGGACGGCAGCGTGCAGCTCGCCGACCACTACCAGCAGAACACCCCCATCGGCGACGGCCC
CGTGCTGCTGCCCGACAACCACTACCTGAGCACCCAGTCCGCCCTGAGCAAAGACCCCAACGAGAAGCGC
GATCACATGGTCCTGCTGGAGTTCGTGACCGCCGCCGGGATCACTCTCGGCATGGACGAGCTGTACAAGT
AAAGCGGCCGCGACTCTAGATCATAATCAGCCATACCACATTTGTAGAGGTTTTACTTGCTTTAAAAAAC
CTCCCACACCTCCCCCTGAACCTGAAACATAAAATGAATGCAATTGTTGTTGTTAACTTGTTTATTGCAG
CTTATAATGGTTACAAATAAAGCAATAGCATCACAAATTTCACAAATAAAGCATTTTTTTCACTGCATTC
TAGTTGTGGTTTGTCCAAACTCATCAATGTATCTTA
